Addgene plasmid #198159: p6203
Purpose: bacterial expression of sseJ::HaloTag fusion, mutant form
Depositing lab: Michael Hensel. Depositing organization: Universitaet Osnabrueck.
Backbone
  Vector backbone: pWSK29
  Vector type: Bacterial Expression
Growth in bacteria
  Bacterial resistance: Ampicillin, 100 μg/mL
  Growth temperature: 37°C
  Growth strain: NEB Stable
  Copy number: Low Copy
Gene/Insert
  Gene/Insert name: PsseJ sseJ deltaCC::L16::HaloTag::HA
  Species: Salmonella enterica serovar Typhimurium
  Entrez Gene: sseJ (a.k.a. STM1631)
  Tag / fusion protein: HaloTag-HA (C terminal on insert)
  Cloning method: Gibson Cloning
Terms and licenses: Academic/Nonprofit Terms; Industry Terms: Not Available to Industry
How to cite: p6203 was a gift from Michael Hensel (Addgene plasmid # 198159 ; http://n2t.net/addgene:198159 ; RRID:Addgene_198159)
