[The description below was written by a language model from this plasmid's Addgene catalogue record and pLannotate feature annotations shown in this document.]
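Description:
p6203 is a low-copy bacterial expression plasmid built on the pWSK29 backbone. It carries a mutant form of the Salmonella enterica serovar Typhimurium effector gene sseJ fused to HaloTag. Replication depends on the pSC101 origin and its cognate Rep101 (RepA) protein, which keeps copy number low, and selection is by ampicillin through the β-lactamase gene and its own promoter. The backbone also contributes an f1 phage origin and the pBluescript-type cloning region: CAP site, lac promoter and operator, flanking T3 and T7 promoters, and lacZα remnants. The automated annotation additionally reports short fragments matching TcR, lacI, the RSF origin and a Tn903 transposition protein. These appear to be backbone remnants rather than functional elements.

The insert, assembled by Gibson cloning, is recorded as PsseJ sseJ deltaCC::L16::HaloTag::HA. The sseJ coding sequence is driven by its native promoter and joined at its C terminus, through an L16 linker, to HaloTag followed by an HA epitope. In the feature table, sseJ and HaloTag lie in tandem on the reverse strand, opposite in orientation to the lac promoter, which is consistent with expression from the upstream sseJ promoter region. That promoter, the linker and the HA tag are not annotated separately. The record does not define the "deltaCC" mutation beyond calling this the mutant form. SseJ is a translocated effector with deacylase and cholesterol-esterifying activity that influences endosomal tubulation and Salmonella-induced filaments. HaloTag binds chloroalkane ligands covalently, which allows fluorescent labelling of the fusion, and the HA tag permits immunodetection. The stated purpose is bacterial expression of the mutant fusion.
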