Features (pLannotate 1.2.2; 19 found; start..end, strand, type, name):
    414..542     +  CDS            TRA2_ECOLX (fragment): Protein predicted: Swiss-Prot protein existence level 4. Required for transposition of transposon Tn903. From Escherichia coli.
   1297..2247    -  CDS            Rep101: RepA protein needed for replication with the pSC101 origin; rep101
   2295..2517    -  rep_origin     pSC101 ori: low-copy replication origin that requires the Rep101 protein
   2882..3503    -  CDS            TcR (fragment): tetracycline efflux protein; tet; confers resistance to tetracycline
   3506..3522    -  CDS            lacZα (fragment): LacZα fragment of β-galactosidase; lacZ fragment
   3561..3689    +  rep_origin     RSF ori (fragment): Plasmids containing the RSF 1030 origin of replication can be propagated in E. coli cells that contain additional plasmids with compatible origins.
   3691..3783    +  CDS            lacI (fragment): lac repressor; lacI; The lac repressor binds to the lac operator to inhibit transcription in E. coli. This inhibition can be relieved by adding lactose or isopropyl-β-D-thiogalactopyranoside (IPTG).
   3796..3817    +  protein_bind   CAP binding site: CAP binding activates transcription in the presence of cAMP. E. coli catabolite activator protein
   3832..3862    +  promoter       lac promoter: promoter for the E. coli lac operon
   3870..3886    +  protein_bind   lac operator: The lac repressor binds to the lac operator to inhibit transcription in E. coli. This inhibition can be relieved by adding lactose or isopropyl-β-D-thiogalactopyranoside (IPTG). lac repressor encoded by lacI
   3931..3949    +  promoter       T3 promoter: promoter for bacteriophage T3 RNA polymerase
   3962..3991    +  misc_feature   MCS (fragment): pBluescript multiple cloning site
   4023..4906    -  CDS            HaloTag® (fragment): modified bacterial dehalogenase that forms covalent bonds with chloroalkane derivatives
   4955..6178    -  CDS            sseJ: SSEJ_SALTY - Experimental evidence at protein level: Swiss-Prot protein existence level 1. Effector proteins function to alter host cell physiology and promote bacterial survival in host tissues. This protein is required for endosomal tubulation and negatively regulates the formation of Salmonella-induced filaments (Sifs) in epithelial cells. Has both deacylase and esterification activities in vitro, but esterification is probably the dominant activity in host cells. Significantly contributes to cholesterol esterification, which reduces cellular cholesterol in cells and abrogates the ability o
   6593..6611    -  promoter       T7 promoter: promoter for bacteriophage T7 RNA polymerase
   6619..6774    +  CDS            lacZα (fragment): LacZα fragment of β-galactosidase; lacZ fragment
   6779..7207    +  rep_origin     f1 ori (sequence partly withheld): f1 bacteriophage origin of replication; arrow indicates direction of (+) strand synthesis
   7260..7364    +  promoter       AmpR promoter: bla
   7365..276     +  CDS            AmpR (across the origin): β-lactamase; bla; confers resistance to ampicillin, carbenicillin, and related antibiotics
>Addgene plasmid #198159 | p6203 | addgene full sequence | sequence record 388030 | Addgene NGS Result
CTACTTACTCTAGCTTCCCGGCAACAATTAATAGACTGGATGGAGGCGGATAAAGTTGCAGGACCACTTC
TGCGCTCGGCCCTTCCGGCTGGCTGGTTTATTGCTGATAAATCTGGAGCCGGTGAGCGTGGGTCTCGCGG
TATCATTGCAGCACTGGGGCCAGATGGTAAGCCCTCCCGTATCGTAGTTATCTACACGACGGGGAGTCAG
GCAACTATGGATGAACGAAATAGACAGATCGCTGAGATAGGTGCCTCACTGATTAAGCATTGGTAACTGT
CAGACCAAGTTTACTCATATATACTTTAGATTGATTTAAAACTTCATTTTTAATTTAAAAGGATCTAGGT
GAAGATCCTTTTTGATAATCTCATGACCAAAATCCCTTAACGTGAGTTTTCGTTCCACTGAGCGTCAGAT
CTCTGTTCGGGGGTTCACTGACGCTGCGTGACTACGATGGTCAGGTTGCGGAGGCTATGGCCCTGGTACG
AGCGCTGAACAAAATGACGAAAGCAGGTATGCCTGAAAGCGTGCGTATTGCCTGAAAACACAACCCGCTA
CGGGGGAGACTTACCCGAAATCTGATTTATTCAACAAAGCCACTTTCAGTATGGATTTGGGTGTTACGGG
GGGGGGTTGGTGCTTAAAATCGCGCTGAGGATTTCTGATGGTGTTAAGCGGGCGGTTTTGAGATGTAAAC
TCGCCCGTTTAACATAATGGATCTTGCGCGCACCGCCCGAACACCACTCGCCACAAAAAACCGCCGGAAC
GTCCAAAAGTACGGGTTTTGCTGCCCGCAAACGGGCTGTTCTGGTGTTGCTAGTTTGTTATCAGAATCGC
AGATCCGGCTTCAGCCGGTTTGCCGGCTGAAAGCGCTATTTCTTCCAGAATTGCCATGATTTTTTCCCCA
CGGGAGGCGTCACTGGCTCCCGTGTTGTCGGCAGCTTTGATTCGATAAGCAGCATCGCCTGTTTCAGGCT
GTCTATGTGTGACTGTTGAGCTGTAACAAGTTGTCTCAGGTGTTCAATTTCATGTTCTAGTTGCTTTGTT
TTACTGGTTTCACCTGTTCTATTAGGTGTTACATGCTGTTCATCTGTTACATTGTCGATCTGTTCATGGT
GAACAGCTTTGAATGCACCAAAAACTCGTAAAAGCTCTGATGTATCTATCTTTTTTACACCGTTTTCATC
TGTGCATATGGACAGTTTTCCCTTTGATATGTAACGGTGAACAGTTGTTCTACTTTTGTTTGTTAGTCTT
GATGCTTCACTGATAGATACAAGAGCCATAAGAACCTCAGATCCTTCCGTATTTAGCCAGTATGTTCTCT
AGTGTGGTTCGTTGTTTTTGCGTGAGCCATGAGAACGAACCATTGAGATCATACTTACTTTGCATGTCAC
TCAAAAATTTTGCCTCAAAACTGGTGAGCTGAATTTTTGCAGTTAAAGCATCGTGTAGTGTTTTTCTTAG
TCCGTTATGTAGGTAGGAATCTGATGTAATGGTTGTTGGTATTTTGTCACCATTCATTTTTATCTGGTTG
TTCTCAAGTTCGGTTACGAGATCCATTTGTCTATCTAGTTCAACTTGGAAAATCAACGTATCAGTCGGGC
GGCCTCGCTTATCAACCACCAATTTCATATTGCTGTAAGTGTTTAAATCTTTACTTATTGGTTTCAAAAC
CCATTGGTTAAGCCTTTTAAACTCATGGTAGTTATTTTCAAGCATTAACATGAACTTAAATTCATCAAGG
CTAATCTCTATATTTGCCTTGTGAGTTTTCTTTTGTGTTAGTTCTTTTAATAACCACTCATAAATCCTCA
TAGAGTATTTGTTTTCAAAAGACTTAACATGTTCCAGATTATATTTTATGAATTTTTTTAACTGGAAAAG
ATAAGGCAATATCTCTTCACTAAAAACTAATTCTAATTTTTCGCTTGAGAACTTGGCATAGTTTGTCCAC
TGGAAAATCTCAAAGCCTTTAACCAAAGGATTCCTGATTTCCACAGTTCTCGTCATCAGCTCTCTGGTTG
CTTTAGCTAATACACCATAAGCATTTTCCCTACTGATGTTCATCATCTGAGCGTATTGGTTATAAGTGAA
CGATACCGTCCGTTCTTTCCTTGTAGGGTTTTCAATCGTGGGGTTGAGTAGTGCCACACAGCATAAAATT
AGCTTGGTTTCATGCTCCGTTAAGTCATAGCGACTAATCGCTAGTTCATTTGCTTTGAAAACAACTAATT
CAGACATACATCTCAATTGGTCTAGGTGATTTTAATCACTATACCAATTGAGATGGGCTAGTCAATGATA
ATTACTAGTCCTTTTCCTTTGAGTTGTGGGTATCTGTAAATTCTGCTAGACCTTTGCTGGAAAACTTGTA
AATTCTGCTAGACCCTCTGTAAATTCCGCTAGACCTTTGTGTGTTTTTTTTGTTTATATTCAAGTGGTTA
TAATTTATAGAATAAAGAAAGAATAAAAAAAGATAAAAAGAATAGATCCCAGCCCTGTGTATAACTCACT
ACTTTAGTCAGTTCCGCAGTATTACAAAAGGATGTCGCAAACGCTGTTTGCTCCTCTACAAAACAGACCT
TAAAACCCTAAAGGATTAAGTAGCACCCTCGCAAGCTCGGGCAAATCGCTGAATATTCCTTTTGTCTCCG
ACCATCAGGCACCTGAGTCGCTGTCTTTTTCGTGACATTCAGTTCGCTGCGCTCACGGCTCTGGCAGTGA
ATGGGGGTAAATGGCACTACAGGCGCCTTTTATGGATTCATGCAAGGAAACTACCCATAATACAAGAAAA
GCCCGTCACGGGCTTCTCAGGGCGTTTTATGGCGGGTCTGCGGAGTGGTGAATCCGTTAGCGAGGTGCCG
CCGGCTTCCATTCAGGTCGAGGTGGCCCGGCTCCATGCACCGCGACGCAACGCGGGGAGGCAGACAAGGT
ATAGGGCGGCGCCTACAATCCATGCCAACCCGTTCCATGTGCTCGCCGAGGCGGCATAAATCGCCGTGAC
GATCAGCGGTCCAATGATCGAAGTTAGGCTGGTAAGAGCCGCGAGCGATCCTTGAAGCTGTCCCTGATGG
TCGTCATCTACCTGCCTGGACAGCATGGCCTGCAACGCGGGCATCCCGATGCCGCCGGAAGCGAGAAGAA
TCATAATGGGGAAGGCCATCCAGCCTCGCGTCGCGAACGCCAGCAAGACGTAGCCCAGCGCGTCGGCCGC
CATGCCGGCGATAATGGCCTGCTTCTCGCCGAAACGTTTGGTGGCGGGACCAGTGACGAAGGCTTGAGCG
AGGGCGTGCAAGATTCCGAATACCGCAAGCGACAGGCCGATCATCGTCGCGCTCCAGCGAAAGCGGTCCT
CGCCGAAAATGACCCAGAGCGCTGCCGGCACCCTGTCCTACGAGTTGCATGATAAAGAAGACAGTCATAA
GTGCGGCGACGATAGTCATGCCCCGCGCCCACCGGAAGGAGCTGACTGGGTTGAAGGCTCTCAAGGGCAT
CGGCATTCGCCATTCAGGCTGCCTCCTACCAAGACGACTTAAAATCCGACCCGTAGAGATCTCACATGTT
CTTTCCTGCGTTATCCCCTGATTCTGTGGATAACCGTATTACCGCCTTTGAGTGAGCTGATACCGCTCGC
CGCAGCCGAACGACCGAGCGCAGCGAGTCAGTGAGCGAGGAAGCGGAAGAGCGCCCAATACGCAAACCGC
CTCTCCCCGCGCGTTGGCCGATTCATTAATGCAGCTGGCACGACAGGTTTCCCGACTGGAAAGCGGGCAG
TGAGCGCAACGCAATTAATGTGAGTTAGCTCACTCATTAGGCACCCCAGGCTTTACACTTTATGCTTCCG
GCTCGTATGTTGTGTGGAATTGTGAGCGGATAACAATTTCACACAGGAAACAGCTATGACCATGATTACG
CCAAGCGCGCAATTAACCCTCACTAAAGGGAACAAAAGCTGGAGCTCCACCGCGGTGGCGGCCGCTCTAG
ATTAAGCGTAGTCTGGGACGTCGTATGGGTAACCGGAAATCTCCAGAGTAGACAGCCAGCGCGCGATCCC
GCTGCCGATCAGGTCCGGGTTGTCTTCTTGCAGCAGATTCAGACCCGGGCCGATGTCCACAGCCTTGCAG
TTAGGCAGGCTTTTGGCCAGGCGAGCGGCTTCGGCCGGTGGGATCAGAACGCCTGGGGTGCCCCAGAACA
GCAGCTTCGGGACAGGGGACTGGTGCAGCCAGTCCATGTATTCTTCGACCAGCGCGACGATGTTCGCTGG
CTCACCGGCGATTGGCAGCTCGTTTGGGAAGCGCCACAGTGGCTCGCGGTCAACAGGATTCAGGAACGGC
TCGCGGTAATGGTCCATCTCGACTTCAGTCAGCGGGCGGACGACACCCATCGGCAGCGTACCCTCGATAA
AAACGTTCTGATCGATGATCAGCTTGCGGCCGACGTCGGTGGTGCGGAAGGCCTGGAAGGTCTCGCGGGC
AAATTCTGGCCATTCGTCCCAGGTCGGGATAGGGCGGATGAACTCCATAAATGCAATACCTTTGACGCGC
TCTGGATTGCGCTTGGCCCAGTGGAAACCCAGAGCGGAGCCCCAGTCGTGAATGACCAGGACGACCTCTT
CCAGACCCAGGGCTTCGATGAAGGCATCCATGAAGCGGACGTGGTCGTCGAAGAAATAACCCAGGTCTGG
TTTGTCGGATTTGCCCATACCGATCAGGTCTGGAGCAATGCAGCGATGGGTCGGTGCAACATGCGGGATG
ATGTTGCGCCACACGTAGGAGGAGGTCGGGTTACCGTGCAGGAACAGCACAGGGGTGCCATCGCGCGGAC
CAACATCGACGTAGTGCATGCGCTCGCCCAGGACTTCCACATAATGGGGGTCGAATGGAAAGCCAGTACC
GATTTCGGATCCCGCCGCCGCTTCGCCCGCGCCCGCCGCAGACGCCGCAGAGCCTTCAGTGGAATAATGA
TGAGCTATAAAACTTTCTAACATTATGGCAAAACAATGATGGACTTCCTGGGTTGGATGGACAAGGTCGT
TGAAGACGTATTGCGGACATATATCTAGCTGAGGGTCTTTAGCCCCGGGAACATGTACATAGCCGTGGTG
AGTATAAGGGTTTTCCGTATCATAACCAATATTACTGGCCGCCTCCATTATCACCTTAAATGCATCGGCA
GTCTCGTAATAGCATATTTTATGCTGGGGGTATTTTTCTTTTAATTCTTCAACATTAGTTTTTAACAGGG
CATTGTGAGCGATGCTTTCATCCTTAAGCTTTCTTTTTTCATCAGAATGTTTGCCATAAGGTGTTAAAGA
CAAATCGGGAATCCCCATGACCAGAACATTATTAACTCCACCGGAAATTATTTTTTCAATATCATCAATT
TGTTGCTCAACGACCATTATTACATTATCTTTGTGTAGTGTCATATAGTCATTAGCCCCCAATAAAAATA
TCGCCAGGTCCTGGTGAGAAGGGGTGTAAGATGCGACTTGTCTGTCCGTATTTGATACAAAGTCACCGAT
GCAATTAAAGCAGGAATAGCTTGCCGATGTACTTCCCCCTTCAGCAAAATTAAGCATCTCTTTACCTAAG
AAGTGTGGAGATGATAAAAACTCAGTCCAGGTAAATCCATTAGTAAACCTTCCGCCAAAGTATTGACCAT
AGGAGGGTAAGATATGATGTGTTTTTTCAAACATACGCCCTAAGGAGTCAGACAAGCTGTCGCCAAAAAA
TACCAGTCTGGTAATATCACCCAAAGAAATATTTTTGGGCTTGGGATGTGATTTATTGATTTCTTTTGCA
AGACCAAAAGCTTCCGGATGACATTCAACCTCAATAGACAAAATATTTTCACCATTATCATCTTTAATAA
TCAACTTATCGGCGTGTTCCTGTGATTCTATAATAAACTGTTCTTTACATCCCTGAGACGCTAAGGCTCG
AAGTTTGATGTAGGCTCCGCGAACCTGTACCGGTGTTAGATTCAGTTCCTGATGGTGGTAAAGATTAAAG
ATACATTCGAGCGCCTCTGCATGGTGGGTGGTAAAGAAATATGCTTTGATTTTCTCCCATAAACTTAATT
CCGGAAGGCGTGCGCTTTCTTTTATCGCATTAAATTTTTCAGAACTGATAGATGATGTGAAATAACCCTG
TCCAACACTCAATGGCATAGTGTCCTCCTTACTTTATTAAACACGCTTTAGCAAATAATTAATTAGCAAA
TATTAGCAAGAAAAGTAATCAGGTAAATGGTGTATATGGAATTACGCTTCTTTAACAGTTTTTCGTCGCC
AATAAAATACATACAATGTTTATTGTTTTTCAACGAAGTAAATATATCATCAACAACGTGAGGTTAATGC
CTGGTACATATTATCTGACTGCTATCATTATTGAGTGTGCGCCTGGCTAAGGCAAAGATCTAAAAAAGAA
GCCACTCCTGATTTTAGTGTGCTGGCGTGAGTATGAGCTGGCTTGATACTCAGGAAAAACAGACAAACTT
ATCATCCGACTATTATTGCTAAAGTGCTAGTGTTTTATGTGACATTTTGATTTCTATTTTCATATTAAGG
TACCCAATTCGCCCTATAGTGAGTCGTATTACGCGCGCTCACTGGCCGTCGTTTTACAACGTCGTGACTG
GGAAAACCCTGGCGTTACCCAACTTAATCGCCTTGCAGCACATCCCCCTTTCGCCAGCTGGCGTAATAGC
GAAGAGGCCCGCACCGATCGCCCTTCCCAACAGTTGCGCAGCCTGAATGGCGAATGGG
[124 nt withheld, positions 6779-6902]
C
[91 nt withheld, positions 6904-6994]
A
[49 nt withheld, positions 6996-7044]
CCTTTGACGTTGGAGTCCACGTTCTTT
[37 nt withheld, positions 7072-7108]
ACCCTATCTCGGTCTATTCTTTTGATTTATAAGGGATTTTGCCGATTTCGGCCTATTGGTTAAAAAATGA
GCTGATTTAACAAAAATTTAACGCGAATTTTAACAAAATATTAACGCTTACAATTTAGGTGGCACTTTTC
GGGGAAATGTGCGCGGAACCCCTATTTGTTTATTTTTCTAAATACATTCAAATATGTATCCGCTCATGAG
ACAATAACCCTGATAAATGCTTCAATAATATTGAAAAAGGAAGAGTATGAGTATTCAACATTTCCGTGTC
GCCCTTATTCCCTTTTTTGCGGCATTTTGCCTTCCTGTTTTTGCTCACCCAGAAACGCTGGTGAAAGTAA
AAGATGCTGAAGATCAGTTGGGTGCACGAGTGGGTTACATCGAACTGGATCTCAACAGCGGTAAGATCCT
TGAGAGTTTTCGCCCCGAAGAACGTTTTCCAATGATGAGCACTTTTAAAGTTCTGCTATGTGGCGCGGTA
TTATCCCGTATTGACGCCGGGCAAGAGCAACTCGGTCGCCGCATACACTATTCTCAGAATGACTTGGTTG
AGTACTCACCAGTCACAGAAAAGCATCTTACGGATGGCATGACAGTAAGAGAATTATGCAGTGCTGCCAT
AACCATGAGTGATAACACTGCGGCCAACTTACTTCTGACAACGATCGGAGGACCGAAGGAGCTAACCGCT
TTTTTGCACAACATGGGGGATCATGTAACTCGCCTTGATCGCTGGGAACCGGAGCTGAATGAAGCCATAC
CAAACGACGAGCGTGACACCACGATGCCTGTAGCAATGGCAACAACGTTGCGCAAACTATTAACTGGCGA
A
